>Addgene plasmid #182499 | pAAV-iCre-2A-venus | addgene full sequence | sequence record 355960 | Addgene NGS Result
GCCAGATGCTACACAATTAGGCTTGTACATATTGTCGTTAGAACGCGGCTACAATTAATACATAACCTTA
TGTATCATACACATACGATTTAGGTGACACTATAGAATACACGGAATTAATTCTAGCTGCGCGCTCGCTC
GCTCACTGAGGCCGCCCGGGCAAAGCCCGGGCGTCGGGCGACCTTTGGTCGCCCGGCCTCAGTGAGCGAG
CGAGCGCGCAGAGAGGGAGTGGCCAACTCCATCACTAGGGGTTCCTTGTAGTTAATGATTAACCCGCCAT
GCTACTTATCTACGTAGCCATGCTCTAGGTACCGACCACCCCCCATGAAGTCTGTTGTGTAAGTACAGGT
AATGCTTTAGACACTGTTTTTCTCAGATTGTGTTCAAGCTCTTGGGTGCAGGCATCCGCAGTCCAGAGCC
TCTGAGGAACAAAGGGACCTCGATATAAAGAACAAAAAGCTCTCGGTATTCGGGAAAACTCCGAAGGATT
TTTGTTGTTTTGTGGCAGTGTTGGGGTTCAGGACAAACACACCACCCCAGAATATGATTTCAGGAGAAAC
TGCCATCCCCGCCCCCACTAGTACGCTTCCTTTGTGTTATCTCGAGAAGCCCTGGACGTAGGAGGAGTTC
TCAAAAGCTGTTCTTTCGTAAGAGATGGTCAGGAAGAAACGTTGATTAGGAAAAGTACTCGACTCAGGAA
GAGGAGGGGTACAGATAACTGCTGTCACCAGAAAGATTTCCATCTGACAAAGTGGCAATTCTTCCCCCTT
ACGAATGTGTGTCCCGCACTCTGCTGCACCCAGGCTCCGCTCTGTTCTCCAGCTCTGCTTGCTGTAGAAG
CGTCCATCCACTAAAGGGACTTCCAGATTTATTGGCACTGAACAGGTTTTTCCTCCGTTAGCTTAAACAG
TAGTCGAGGCAAAGAACCCAGAACAAGTGCTATGTAGTAATGGATAAAAAGAATCCTTCATATCCTGTTG
TTGATCTGTCCTGAGCTCAGCCTGGCTAGCTATGGGCTTCTCTGAGCCGGCTCTGCCCTCACCTCATAGA
GAAGCCAGGGCAGGAGCAACTCCACCCTCTGTGCTACTTATTGTGAATGCCCTTGGCCTATTTCTGGCCT
CTGAGCTAGGAGCTTTATTCAAGGCTGGGGCTCTATGGTCTGAATGCAGGGGCAGGGATGATAGAGGGCT
CTTTTACCTTGTCTATCCAGAGCTGCTTGTAGGCTTGGGAGGCTAGGTGCCCCAACTGGTCTAAAAACAC
CATGTTCTCTGATTCTGTTGATCAAAGTTCAAATCAGAAAGGACGGGGACAAGAGAGGCTGAAATTAAGC
CTGAAGGAAGGGACTTTATGGGGGCGGGGCTAAAGGAGGGGAATAGGGAACTCCTTAAATAAGAGATGCA
CTGGCTGCCAGAGAGTGCACAGCACAGACAAAGGCGACCAAGAAGCCCTGTTGACAGCTGCCTTCCAGCC
TCCTCTGTCTGTCTGCCAGGAGGAGCAATCCAAGGAATTCAGAGCTCACGTCGAAGCTTGTCCACCATGG
TGCCCAAGAAGAAGAGGAAAGTCTCCAACCTGCTGACTGTGCACCAAAACCTGCCTGCCCTCCCTGTGGA
TGCCACCTCTGATGAAGTCAGGAAGAACCTGATGGACATGTTCAGGGACAGGCAGGCCTTCTCTGAACAC
ACCTGGAAGATGCTCCTGTCTGTGTGCAGATCCTGGGCTGCCTGGTGCAAGCTGAACAACAGGAAATGGT
TCCCTGCTGAACCTGAGGATGTGAGGGACTACCTCCTGTACCTGCAAGCCAGAGGCCTGGCTGTGAAGAC
CATCCAACAGCACCTGGGCCAGCTCAACATGCTGCACAGGAGATCTGGCCTGCCTCGCCCTTCTGACTCC
AATGCTGTGTCCCTGGTGATGAGGAGAATCAGAAAGGAGAATGTGGATGCTGGGGAGAGAGCCAAGCAGG
CCCTGGCCTTTGAACGCACTGACTTTGACCAAGTCAGATCCCTGATGGAGAACTCTGACAGATGCCAGGA
CATCAGGAACCTGGCCTTCCTGGGCATTGCCTACAACACCCTGCTGCGCATTGCCGAAATTGCCAGAATC
AGAGTGAAGGACATCTCCCGCACCGATGGTGGGAGAATGCTGATCCACATTGGCAGGACCAAGACCCTGG
TGTCCACAGCTGGTGTGGAGAAGGCCCTGTCCCTGGGGGTTACCAAGCTGGTGGAGAGATGGATCTCTGT
GTCTGGTGTGGCTGATGACCCCAACAACTACCTGTTCTGCCGGGTCAGAAAGAATGGTGTGGCTGCCCCT
TCTGCCACCTCCCAACTGTCCACCCGGGCCCTGGAAGGGATCTTTGAGGCCACCCACCGCCTGATCTATG
GTGCCAAGGATGACTCTGGGCAGAGATACCTGGCCTGGTCTGGCCACTCTGCCAGAGTGGGTGCTGCCAG
GGACATGGCCAGGGCTGGTGTGTCCATCCCTGAAATCATGCAGGCTGGTGGCTGGACCAATGTGAACATT
GTGATGAACTACATCAGAAACCTGGACTCTGAGACTGGGGCCATGGTGAGGCTGCTCGAGGGCAGAGGAA
GTCTTCTAACATGCGGTGACGTGGAGGAGAATCCCGGCCCTGCACCGGGATCCACCATGGTGAGCAAGGG
CGAGGAGCTGTTCACCGGGGTGGTGCCCATCCTGGTCGAGCTGGACGGCGACGTAAACGGCCACAAGTTC
AGCGTGTCCGGCGAGGGCGAGGGCGATGCCACCTACGGCAAGCTGACCCTGAAGCTGATCTGCACCACCG
GCAAGCTGCCCGTGCCCTGGCCCACCCTCGTGACCACCCTGGGCTACGGCCTGCAGTGCTTCGCCCGCTA
CCCCGACCACATGAAGCAGCACGACTTCTTCAAGTCCGCCATGCCCGAAGGCTACGTCCAGGAGCGCACC
ATCTTCTTCAAGGACGACGGCAACTACAAGACCCGCGCCGAGGTGAAGTTCGAGGGCGACACCCTGGTGA
ACCGCATCGAGCTGAAGGGCATCGACTTCAAGGAGGACGGCAACATCCTGGGGCACAAGCTGGAGTACAA
CTACAACAGCCACAACGTCTATATCACCGCCGACAAGCAGAAGAACGGCATCAAGGCCAACTTCAAGATC
CGCCACAACATCGAGGACGGCGGCGTGCAGCTCGCCGACCACTACCAGCAGAACACCCCCATCGGCGACG
GCCCCGTGCTGCTGCCCGACAACCACTACCTGAGCTACCAGTCCGCCCTGAGCAAAGACCCCAACGAGAA
GCGCGATCACATGGTCCTGCTGGAGTTCGTGACCGCCGCCGGGATCACTCTCGGCATGGACGAGCTGTAC
AAGTAAAGCGGCCGCAAGCTTTAACAGCTTATCGATAATCAACCTCTGGATTACAAAATTTGTGAAAGAT
TGACTGGTATTCTTAACTATGTTGCTCCTTTTACGCTATGTGGATACGCTGCTTTAATGCCTTTGTATCA
TGCTATTGCTTCCCGTATGGCTTTCATTTTCTCCTCCTTGTATAAATCCTGGTTGCTGTCTCTTTATGAG
GAGTTGTGGCCCGTTGTCAGGCAACGTGGCGTGGTGTGCACTGTGTTTGCTGACGCAACCCCCACTGGTT
GGGGCATTGCCACCACCTGTCAGCTCCTTTCCGGGACTTTCGCTTTCCCCCTCCCTATTGCCACGGCGGA
ACTCATCGCCGCCTGCCTTGCCCGCTGCTGGACAGGGGCTCGGCTGTTGGGCACTGACAATTCCGTGGTG
TTGTCGGGGAAATCATCGTCCTTTCCTTGGCTGCTCGCCTGTGTTGCCACCTGGATTCTGCGCGGGACGT
CCTTCTGCTACGTCCCTTCGGCCCTCAATCCAGCGGACCTTCCTTCCCGCGGCCTGCTGCCGGCTCTGCG
GCCTCTTCCGCGTCTTCGCCTTCGCCCTCAGACGAGTCGGATCTCCCTTTGGGCCGCCTCCCCGCATCGA
TACCGTCGACTCGCTGATCAGCCTCGACTGTGCCTTCTAGTTGCCAGCCATCTGTTGTTTGCCCCTCCCC
CGTGCCTTCCTTGACCCTGGAAGGTGCCACTCCCACTGTCCTTTCCTAATAAAATGAGGAAATTGCATCG
CATTGTCTGAGTAGGTGTCATTCTATTCTGGGGGGTGGGGTGGGGCAGGACAGCAAGGGGGAGGATTGGG
AAGACAATAGCAGGCATGCTGGGGATGCGGTGGGCTCTATGGCTTCTGAGGCGGAAAGAACCAGCTGGGG
CTCGACTAGAGCATGGCTACGTAGATAAGTAGCATGGCGGGTTAATCATTAACTACAAGGAACCCCTAGT
GATGGAGTTGGCCACTCCCTCTCTGCGCGCTCGCTCGCTCACTGAGGCCGGGCGACCAAAGGTCGCCCGA
CGCCCGGGCGGCCTCAGTGAGCGAGCGAGCGCGCAGAGCTTTTTGCAAAAGCCTAGGCCTCCAAAAAAGC
CTCCTCACTACTTCTGGAATAGCTCAGAGGCCGAGGCGGCCTCGGCCTCTGCATAAATAAAAAAAATTAG
TCAGCCATGGGGCGGAGAATGGGCGGAACTGGGCGGAGTTAGGGGCGGGATGGGCGGAGTTAGGGGCGGG
ACTATGGTTGCTGACTAATTGAGATGCATGCTTTGCATACTTCTGCCTGCTGGGGAGCCTGGGGACTTTC
CACACCTGGTTGCTGACTAATTGAGATGCATGCTTTGCATACTTCTGCCTGCTGGGGAGCCTGGGGACTT
TCCACACCCTAACTGACACACATTCCACAGCTGCATTAATGAATCGGCCAACGCGCGGGGAGAGGCGGTT
TGCGTATTGGGCGCTCTTCCGCTTCCTCGCTCACTGACTCGCTGCGCTCGGTCGTTCGGCTGCGGCGAGC
GGTATCAGCTCACTCAAAGGCGGTAATACGGTTATCCACAGAATCAGGGGATAACGCAGGAAAGAACATG
TGAGCAAAAGGCCAGCAAAAGGCCAGGAACCGTAAAAAGGCCGCGTTGCTGGCGTTTTTCCATAGGCTCC
GCCCCCCTGACGAGCATCACAAAAATCGACGCTCAAGTCAGAGGTGGCGAAACCCGACAGGACTATAAAG
ATACCAGGCGTTTCCCCCTGGAAGCTCCCTCGTGCGCTCTCCTGTTCCGACCCTGCCGCTTACCGGATAC
CTGTCCGCCTTTCTCCCTTCGGGAAGCGTGGCGCTTTCTCATAGCTCACGCTGTAGGTATCTCAGTTCGG
TGTAGGTCGTTCGCTCCAAGCTGGGCTGTGTGCACGAACCCCCCGTTCAGCCCGACCGCTGCGCCTTATC
CGGTAACTATCGTCTTGAGTCCAACCCGGTAAGACACGACTTATCGCCACTGGCAGCAGCCACTGGTAAC
AGGATTAGCAGAGCGAGGTATGTAGGCGGTGCTACAGAGTTCTTGAAGTGGTGGCCTAACTACGGCTACA
CTAGAAGAACAGTATTTGGTATCTGCGCTCTGCTGAAGCCAGTTACCTTCGGAAAAAGAGTTGGTAGCTC
TTGATCCGGCAAACAAACCACCGCTGGTAGCGGTGGTTTTTTTGTTTGCAAGCAGCAGATTACGCGCAGA
AAAAAAGGATCTCAAGAAGATCCTTTGATCTTTTCTACGGGGTCTGACGCTCAGTGGAACGAAAACTCAC
GTTAAGGGATTTTGGTCATGAGATTATCAAAAAGGATCTTCACCTAGATCCTTTTAAATTAAAAATGAAG
TTTTAAATCAATCTAAAGTATATATGAGTAAACTTGGTCTGACAGTTACCAATGCTTAATCAGTGAGGCA
CCTATCTCAGCGATCTGTCTATTTCGTTCATCCATAGTTGCCTGACTCCCCGTCGTGTAGATAACTACGA
TACGGGAGGGCTTACCATCTGGCCCCAGTGCTGCAATGATACCGCGAGACCCACGCTCACCGGCTCCAGA
TTTATCAGCAATAAACCAGCCAGCCGGAAGGGCCGAGCGCAGAAGTGGTCCTGCAACTTTATCCGCCTCC
ATCCAGTCTATTAATTGTTGCCGGGAAGCTAGAGTAAGTAGTTCGCCAGTTAATAGTTTGCGCAACGTTG
TTGCCATTGCTACAGGCATCGTGGTGTCACGCTCGTCGTTTGGTATGGCTTCATTCAGCTCCGGTTCCCA
ACGATCAAGGCGAGTTACATGATCCCCCATGTTGTGCAAAAAAGCGGTTAGCTCCTTCGGTCCTCCGATC
GTTGTCAGAAGTAAGTTGGCCGCAGTGTTATCACTCATGGTTATGGCAGCACTGCATAATTCTCTTACTG
TCATGCCATCCGTAAGATGCTTTTCTGTGACTGGTGAGTACTCAACCAAGTCATTCTGAGAATAGTGTAT
GCGGCGACCGAGTTGCTCTTGCCCGGCGTCAATACGGGATAATACCGCGCCACATAGCAGAACTTTAAAA
GTGCTCATCATTGGAAAACGTTCTTCGGGGCGAAAACTCTCAAGGATCTTACCGCTGTTGAGATCCAGTT
CGATGTAACCCACTCGTGCACCCAACTGATCTTCAGCATCTTTTACTTTCACCAGCGTTTCTGGGTGAGC
AAAAACAGGAAGGCAAAATGCCGCAAAAAAGGGAATAAGGGCGACACGGAAATGTTGAATACTCATACTC
TTCCTTTTTCAATATTATTGAAGCATTTATCAGGGTTATTGTCTCATGAGCGGATACATATTTGAATGTA
TTTAGAAAAATAAACAAATAGGGGTTCCGCGCACATTTCCCCGAAAAGTGCCACCTGACGTCTAAGAAAC
CATTATTATCATGACATTAACCTATAAAAATAGGCGTATCACGAGGCCCTTTCGTCTCGCGCGTTTCGGT
GATGACGGTGAAAACCTCTGACACATGCAGCTCCCGGAGACGGTCACAGCTTGTCTGTAAGCGGATGCCG
GGAGCAGACAAGCCCGTCAGGGCGCGTCAGCGGGTGTTGGCGGGTGTCGGGGCTGGCTTAACTATGCGGC
ATCAGAGCAGATTGTACTGAGAGTGCACCATTCGACGCTCTCCCTTATGCGACTCCTGCATTAGGAAGCA
GCCCAGTAGTAGGTTGAGGCCGTTGAGCACCGCCGCCGCAAGGAATGGTGCATGCAAGGAGATGGCGCCC
AACAGTCCCCCGGCCACGGGGCCTGCCACCATACCCACGCCGAAACAAGCGCTCATGAGCCCGAAGTGGC
GAGCCCGATCTTCCCCATCGGTGATGTCGGCGATATAGGCGCCAGCAACCGCACCTGTGGCGCCGGTGAT
GCCGGCCACGATGCGTCCGGCGTAGAGGATCTGGCTAGCGATGACCCTGCTGATTGGTTCGCTGACCATT
TCCGGGTGCGGGACGGCGTTACCAGAAACTCAGAAGGTTCGTCCAACCAAACCGACTCTGACGGCAGTTT
ACGAGAGAGATGATAGGGTCTGCTTCAGTAA
Features (pLannotate 1.2.2; 17 found; start..end, strand, type, name):
     88..106     +  promoter       SP6 promoter: promoter for bacteriophage SP6 RNA polymerase
    125..256     -  repeat_region  AAV2 ITR (fragment): inverted terminal repeat of adeno-associated virus serotype 2 inverted
   1564..2580    +  CDS            cre: RECR_BPP1 - Experimental evidence at protein level: Swiss-Prot protein existence level 1. Catalyzes site-specific recombination between two 34-base- pair LOXP sites. Its role is to maintain the phage genome as a monomeric unit-copy plasmid in the lysogenic state. From Escherichia phage P1 (Bacteriophage P1).
   2647..3366    +  CDS            Venus: yellow fluorescent protein (YFP) with fast and efficient maturation (Nagai et al., 2002) mammalian codon-optimized
   3397..3985    +  misc_feature   WPRE: woodchuck hepatitis virus posttranscriptional regulatory element
   4018..4242    +  polyA_signal   bGH poly(A) signal: bovine growth hormone polyadenylation signal
   4246..4267    +  promoter       SV40 promoter (fragment): SV40 enhancer and early promoter
   4328..4419    +  repeat_region  AAV2 ITR (fragment): inverted terminal repeat of adeno-associated virus serotype 2 inverted
   4419..4448    -  repeat_region  AAV2 ITR (fragment): inverted terminal repeat of adeno-associated virus serotype 2 inverted
   4452..4781    -  promoter       SV40 promoter: SV40 enhancer and early promoter
   4788..4844    -  CDS            lacI (fragment): lac repressor; lacI; The lac repressor binds to the lac operator to inhibit transcription in E. coli. This inhibition can be relieved by adding lactose or isopropyl-β-D-thiogalactopyranoside (IPTG).
   5027..5615    -  rep_origin     ori: high-copy-number ColE1/pMB1/pBR322/pUC origin of replication
   5786..6646    -  CDS            AmpR: β-lactamase; bla; confers resistance to ampicillin, carbenicillin, and related antibiotics
   6647..6751    -  promoter       AmpR promoter: bla
   6846..6881    +  CDS            rop (fragment): Rop protein, which maintains plasmids at low copy number; rop
   6983..7031    +  misc_feature   bom (fragment): basis of mobility region from pBR322
   7032..7311    -  CDS            TcR (fragment): tetracycline efflux protein; tet; confers resistance to tetracycline
