[The description below was written by a language model from this plasmid's Addgene catalogue record and pLannotate feature annotations shown in this document.]
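Description:
pAAV-iCre-2A-venus is an adeno-associated virus transfer plasmid built on a pUC-type backbone and designed to deliver Cre recombinase together with a fluorescent marker to neurons. In bacteria it is maintained through a high-copy ColE1/pUC origin and selected with ampicillin via the β-lactamase gene. The annotation also detects leftover backbone fragments (partial rop, bom, tetracycline resistance and lacI sequences, an SV40 promoter and an SP6 promoter) that lie outside the viral cassette and have no stated role. Use of a recombination-deficient propagation strain is consistent with the need to preserve the repeat-rich AAV2 inverted terminal repeats, which flank the expression cassette and direct its replication and packaging into AAV particles when helper functions are supplied.

Between the ITRs, expression is driven by a fragment of the mouse histidine decarboxylase (hdc) gene promoter which, according to the record, gives pan-neuronal rather than histaminergic-restricted expression. This promoter is not annotated in the feature table but presumably occupies the unannotated region upstream of the Cre coding sequence. It drives a single open reading frame encoding iCre, a codon-improved Cre recombinase, linked by a 2A self-cleaving peptide to the yellow fluorescent protein Venus, so that transduced cells produce separate recombinase and reporter proteins from one transcript. A WPRE enhances transcript stability and expression, and a bovine growth hormone polyadenylation signal terminates the message. The depositor notes a G6E substitution in the insert that reportedly does not affect function.

The construct is suited to producing AAV for local injection into floxed mouse lines, allowing region-specific gene deletion in neurons with Venus marking the transduced cells. The associated study concerned NMDA receptors in the lateral preoptic hypothalamus and sleep.
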