Addgene plasmid #182499: pAAV-iCre-2A-venus
Purpose: Expresses iCre-venus. The promoter is a fragment of the hdc gene promoter that gives pan neuronal expression
Depositing lab: William Wisden. Depositing organization: Imperial College London. Publication: NMDA Receptors in the Lateral Preoptic Hypothalamus Are Essential for Sustaining NREM and REM Sleep. Miracca G, Anuncibay-Soto B, Tossell K, Yustos R, Vyssotski AL, Franks NP, Wisden W. J Neurosci. 2022 May 31. pii: JNEUROSCI.0350-21.2022. doi: 10.1523/JNEUROSCI.0350-21.2022. PubMed 35649726.
Backbone
  Vector backbone: pUC
  Backbone size w/o insert (bp): 310
  Total vector size (bp): 7459
  Vector type: Mammalian Expression, AAV, Cre/Lox
Growth in bacteria
  Bacterial resistance: Ampicillin, 100 μg/mL
  Growth temperature: 37°C
  Growth strain: NEB Stable
  Copy number: High Copy
Gene/Insert
  Gene/Insert name: iCre-2A-Venus
  Species: M. musculus (mouse), Synthetic
  Insert size (bp): 4404
  GenBank ID: 15186
  Promoter: fragment of histidine decarboxylase gene promoter that gives pan-neuronal expression
  Cloning method: Restriction Enzyme; 5′ cloning site Kpn1 (not destroyed); 3′ cloning site Sal1 (not destroyed)
  Sequencing primers: 5′ CATCCACTAAAGGGACTTCCAG; 3′ GTCAGCAGGTTGGAGACTTTC
Terms and licenses: Academic/Nonprofit Terms; Industry Terms: Not Available to Industry
Depositor comments: Please note there is a G6E in the insert. Depositor confirms this mutation does not affect plasmid function.
How to cite: pAAV-iCre-2A-venus was a gift from William Wisden (Addgene plasmid # 182499 ; http://n2t.net/addgene:182499 ; RRID:Addgene_182499)
